>Addgene plasmid #206121 | Cav2.1 HA EI,II,III,IVA (E320A, E670A, E1411A, E1707A) pcDNA3 | addgene full sequence | sequence record 410287 | Addgene NGS Result
CGCCCAGTTCCGCCCATTCTCCGCCCCATGGCTGACTAATTTTTTTTATTTATGCAGAGGCCGAGGCCGC
CTCTGCCTCTGAGCTATTCCAGAAGTAGTGAGGAGGCTTTTTTGGAGGCCTAGGCTTTTGCAAAAAGCTC
CCGGGAGCTTGTATATCCATTTTCGGATCTGATCAAGAGACAGGATGAGGATCGTTTCGCATGATTGAAC
AAGATGGATTGCACGCAGGTTCTCCGGCCGCTTGGGTGGAGAGGCTATTCGGCTATGACTGGGCACAACA
GACAATCGGCTGCTCTGATGCCGCCGTGTTCCGGCTGTCAGCGCAGGGGCGCCCGGTTCTTTTTGTCAAG
ACCGACCTGTCCGGTGCCCTGAATGAACTGCAGGACGAGGCAGCGCGGCTATCGTGGCTGGCCACGACGG
GCGTTCCTTGCGCAGCTGTGCTCGACGTTGTCACTGAAGCGGGAAGGGACTGGCTGCTATTGGGCGAAGT
GCCGGGGCAGGATCTCCTGTCATCTCACCTTGCTCCTGCCGAGAAAGTATCCATCATGGCTGATGCAATG
CGGCGGCTGCATACGCTTGATCCGGCTACCTGCCCATTCGACCACCAAGCGAAACATCGCATCGAGCGAG
CACGTACTCGGATGGAAGCCGGTCTTGTCGATCAGGATGATCTGGACGAAGAGCATCAGGGGCTCGCGCC
AGCCGAACTGTTCGCCAGGCTCAAGGCGCGCATGCCCGACGGCGAGGATCTCGTCGTGACCCATGGCGAT
GCCTGCTTGCCGAATATCATGGTGGAAAATGGCCGCTTTTCTGGATTCATCGACTGTGGCCGGCTGGGTG
TGGCGGACCGCTATCAGGACATAGCGTTGGCTACCCGTGATATTGCTGAAGAGCTTGGCGGCGAATGGGC
TGACCGCTTCCTCGTGCTTTACGGTATCGCCGCTCCCGATTCGCAGCGCATCGCCTTCTATCGCCTTCTT
GACGAGTTCTTCTGAGCGGGACTCTGGGGTTCGAAATGACCGACCAAGCGACGCCCAACCTGCCATCACG
AGATTTCGATTCCACCGCCGCCTTCTATGAAAGGTTGGGCTTCGGAATCGTTTTCCGGGACGCCGGCTGG
ATGATCCTCCAGCGCGGGGATCTCATGCTGGAGTTCTTCGCCCACCCCAACTTGTTTATTGCAGCTTATA
ATGGTTACAAATAAAGCAATAGCATCACAAATTTCACAAATAAAGCATTTTTTTCACTGCATTCTAGTTG
TGGTTTGTCCAAACTCATCAATGTATCTTATCATGTCTGTATACCGTCGACCTCTAGCTAGAGCTTGGCG
TAATCATGGTCATAGCTGTTTCCTGTGTGAAATTGTTATCCGCTCACAATTCCACACAACATACGAGCCG
GAAGCATAAAGTGTAAAGCCTGGGGTGCCTAATGAGTGAGCTAACTCACATTAATTGCGTTGCGCTCACT
GCCCGCTTTCCAGTCGGGAAACCTGTCGTGCCAGCTGCATTAATGAATCGGCCAACGCGCGGGGAGAGGC
GGTTTGCGTATTGGGCGCTCTTCCGCTTCCTCGCTCACTGACTCGCTGCGCTCGGTCGTTCGGCTGCGGC
GAGCGGTATCAGCTCACTCAAAGGCGGTAATACGGTTATCCACAGAATCAGGGGATAACGCAGGAAAGAA
CATGTGAGCAAAAGGCCAGCAAAAGGCCAGGAACCGTAAAAAGGCCGCGTTGCTGGCGTTTTTCCATAGG
CTCCGCCCCCCTGACGAGCATCACAAAAATCGACGCTCAAGTCAGAGGTGGCGAAACCCGACAGGACTAT
AAAGATACCAGGCGTTTCCCCCTGGAAGCTCCCTCGTGCGCTCTCCTGTTCCGACCCTGCCGCTTACCGG
ATACCTGTCCGCCTTTCTCCCTTCGGGAAGCGTGGCGCTTTCTCATAGCTCACGCTGTAGGTATCTCAGT
TCGGTGTAGGTCGTTCGCTCCAAGCTGGGCTGTGTGCACGAACCCCCCGTTCAGCCCGACCGCTGCGCCT
TATCCGGTAACTATCGTCTTGAGTCCAACCCGGTAAGACACGACTTATCGCCACTGGCAGCAGCCACTGG
TAACAGGATTAGCAGAGCGAGGTATGTAGGCGGTGCTACAGAGTTCTTGAAGTGGTGGCCTAACTACGGC
TACACTAGAAGAACAGTATTTGGTATCTGCGCTCTGCTGAAGCCAGTTACCTTCGGAAAAAGAGTTGGTA
GCTCTTGATCCGGCAAACAAACCACCGCTGGTAGCGGTGGTTTTTTTGTTTGCAAGCAGCAGATTACGCG
CAGAAAAAAAGGATCTCAAGAAGATCCTTTGATCTTTTCTACGGGGTCTGACGCTCAGTGGAACGAAAAC
TCACGTTAAGGGATTTTGGTCATGAGATTATCAAAAAGGATCTTCACCTAGATCCTTTTAAATTAAAAAT
GAAGTTTTAAATCAATCTAAAGTATATATGAGTAAACTTGGTCTGACAGTTACCAATGCTTAATCAGTGA
GGCACCTATCTCAGCGATCTGTCTATTTCGTTCATCCATAGTTGCCTGACTCCCCGTCGTGTAGATAACT
ACGATACGGGAGGGCTTACCATCTGGCCCCAGTGCTGCAATGATACCGCGAGACCCACGCTCACCGGCTC
CAGATTTATCAGCAATAAACCAGCCAGCCGGAAGGGCCGAGCGCAGAAGTGGTCCTGCAACTTTATCCGC
CTCCATCCAGTCTATTAATTGTTGCCGGGAAGCTAGAGTAAGTAGTTCGCCAGTTAATAGTTTGCGCAAC
GTTGTTGCCATTGCTACAGGCATCGTGGTGTCACGCTCGTCGTTTGGTATGGCTTCATTCAGCTCCGGTT
CCCAACGATCAAGGCGAGTTACATGATCCCCCATGTTGTGCAAAAAAGCGGTTAGCTCCTTCGGTCCTCC
GATCGTTGTCAGAAGTAAGTTGGCCGCAGTGTTATCACTCATGGTTATGGCAGCACTGCATAATTCTCTT
ACTGTCATGCCATCCGTAAGATGCTTTTCTGTGACTGGTGAGTACTCAACCAAGTCATTCTGAGAATAGT
GTATGCGGCGACCGAGTTGCTCTTGCCCGGCGTCAATACGGGATAATACCGCGCCACATAGCAGAACTTT
AAAAGTGCTCATCATTGGAAAACGTTCTTCGGGGCGAAAACTCTCAAGGATCTTACCGCTGTTGAGATCC
AGTTCGATGTAACCCACTCGTGCACCCAACTGATCTTCAGCATCTTTTACTTTCACCAGCGTTTCTGGGT
GAGCAAAAACAGGAAGGCAAAATGCCGCAAAAAAGGGAATAAGGGCGACACGGAAATGTTGAATACTCAT
ACTCTTCCTTTTTCAATATTATTGAAGCATTTATCAGGGTTATTGTCTCATGAGCGGATACATATTTGAA
TGTATTTAGAAAAATAAACAAATAGGGGTTCCGCGCACATTTCCCCGAAAAGTGCCACCTGACGTCGACG
GATCGGGAGATCTCCCGATCCCCTATGGTGCACTCTCAGTACAATCTGCTCTGATGCCGCATAGTTAAGC
CAGTATCTGCTCCCTGCTTGTGTGTTGGAGGTCGCTGAGTAGTGCGCGAGCAAAATTTAAGCTACAACAA
GGCAAGGCTTGACCGACAATTGCATGAAGAATCTGCTTAGGGTTAGGCGTTTTGCGCTGCTTCGCGATGT
ACGGGCCAGATATACGCGTTGACATTGATTATTGACTAGTTATTAATAGTAATCAATTACGGGGTCATTA
GTTCATAGCCCATATATGGAGTTCCGCGTTACATAACTTACGGTAAATGGCCCGCCTGGCTGACCGCCCA
ACGACCCCCGCCCATTGACGTCAATAATGACGTATGTTCCCATAGTAACGCCAATAGGGACTTTCCATTG
ACGTCAATGGGTGGAGTATTTACGGTAAACTGCCCACTTGGCAGTACATCAAGTGTATCATATGCCAAGT
ACGCCCCCTATTGACGTCAATGACGGTAAATGGCCCGCCTGGCATTATGCCCAGTACATGACCTTATGGG
ACTTTCCTACTTGGCAGTACATCTACGTATTAGTCATCGCTATTACCATGGTGATGCGGTTTTGGCAGTA
CATCAATGGGCGTGGATAGCGGTTTGACTCACGGGGATTTCCAAGTCTCCACCCCATTGACGTCAATGGG
AGTTTGTTTTGGCACCAAAATCAACGGGACTTTCCAAAATGTCGTAACAACTCCGCCCCATTGACGCAAA
TGGGCGGTAGGCGTGTACGGTGGGAGGTCTATATAAGCAGAGCTCTCTGGCTAACTAGAGAACCCACTGC
TTACTGGCTTATCGAAATTAATACGACTCACTATAGGGAGACCCAAGCTTGGTACCGAGCTCGGATCCAC
TAGTAACGGCCGCCAGTGTGCTGGAATTCTGCAGATATCCATCACACTGGCGGCCGCTCGAGGTCTTGCA
GAATGGCCCGCTTTGGAGACGAGATGCCGGGCCGCTACGGCGCAGGCGGAGGAGGCTCAGGGCCGGCCGC
CGGGGTGGTCGTGGGCGCCGCGGGCGGCCGAGGAGCCGGGGGCAGCCGGCAGGGCGGGCAGCCCGGAGCG
CAGAGGATGTACAAGCAGTCGATGGCGCAGAGAGCGCGGACCATGGCCCTCTACAACCCCATCCCTGTCC
GCCAGAACTGCCTCACGGTCAACCGCTCCCTGTTCCTCTTCAGTGAAGACAACGTGGTGAGAAAATACGC
CAAAAAGATCACGGAATGGCCTCCCTTCGAGTACATGATCCTGGCCACCATCATTGCTAACTGCATCGTC
CTGGCCCTGGAGCAGCACCTCCCTGATGATGACAAGACACCCATGTCCGAGCGGCTGGATGACACAGAAC
CCTATTTCATTGGCATCTTCTGTTTTGAGGCTGGAATTAAGATCGTGGCTCTTGGCTTTGCCTTCCACAA
AGGCTCCTACCTGAGGAATGGCTGGAACGTCATGGACTTTGTCGTGGTGCTAACAGGCATCTTGGCCACT
GTCGGGACGGAGTTTGATCTACGGACACTGAGGGCGGTTCGTGTGCTGCGGCCACTCAAGCTGGTGTCTG
GAATCCCAAGTTTACAAGTCGTCCTGAAGTCAATCATGAAGGCGATGATCCCTCTGCTGCAGATCGGCCT
CCTCCTGTTTTTTGCAATCCTTATTTTTGCAATCATAGGGTTAGAATTTTATATGGGAAAATTTCATACC
ACCTGCTTTGAAGAGGGGACAGACGACATCCAGGGTGAGTCGCCAGCTCCGTGTGGGACAGAGGAGCCTG
CCCGCACCTGCCCCAACGGGACCAAATGTCAGCCGTACTGGGAAGGGCCCAACAACGGCATCACTCAGTT
CGACAACATCCTGTTTGCTGTGCTCACTGTTTTCCAGTGCATCACCATGGCAGGCTGGACTGATCTCCTC
TACAATAGCAACGATGCCTCAGGGAACACTTGGAACTGGTTGTACTTCATCCCCCTCATCATCATCGGCT
CCTTTTTTATGCTGAACCTTGTGCTGGGTGTGCTGTCTGGGGAGTTTGCCAAAGAAAGGGAACGTGTAGA
GAACCGAAGGGCTTTTCTGAAGCTCAGAAGACAACAGCAGATTGAACGTGAGCTCAATGGATACATGGAG
TGGATCTCGAAAGCAGAAGAGGTGATCCTCGCGGAGGACGAAACAGACGTGGAGCAGAGGCACCCTTTTG
ATGGAGCTCTTCGGAGAGCTACTCTGAAGAAAAGCAAGACGGACCTGCTCAACCCTGAGGAGGCGGAGGA
CCAGCTTGCTGACATCGCGTCTGTGGGGTCTCCCTTCGCCAGAGCCAGCATCAAAAGTGCCAAGCTGGAG
AATTCGACTTTTTTCCACAAAAAGGAGAGAAGAATGCGTTTCTACATCCGCCGCATGGTCAAAACTCAGG
CCTTCTACTGGACCGTGCTCAGTCTGGTAGCCCTCAACACGCTGTGCGTCGCCATTGTCCACTACAACCA
GCCCGAGTGGCTCTCCGACTTCCTCTACTATGCAGAATTCATTTTCTTAGGACTCTTTATGTCCGAAATG
TTTATAAAAATGTATGGGCTCGGGACACGGCCTTACTTCCACTCTTCCTTCAACTGCTTTGACTGTGGGG
TCATCATCGGGAGCATCTTTGAAGTCATCTGGGCCGTCTACCCCTACGACGTCCCCGACTACGCCGGCTA
CCCGTACGACGTCCCGGACTACGCCGGCGTCGACATCAAACCGGGTACATCCTTTGGAATCAGCGTGTTA
CGAGCTCTCAGGTTACTGCGTATTTTCAAAGTCACAAAGTACTGGGCATCTCTCAGAAACCTGGTTGTCT
CCCTCCTCAACTCCATGAAATCCATCATAAGTCTGCTGTTCCTCCTCTTCCTCTTCATTGTCGTCTTTGC
CCTCTTGGGGATGCAGCTGTTTGGTGGCCAGTTTAATTTTGACGAGGGGACTCCTCCCACCAACTTCGAC
ACTTTTCCAGCAGCAATAATGACTGTGTTTCAGATCCTGACTGGCGCGGATTGGAATGAGGTCATGTATG
ATGGGATCAAGTCTCAGGGGGGCGTGCAGGGCGGCATGGTGTTCTCCATCTACTTCATCGTCCTCACCCT
CTTCGGGAACTACACCCTGCTGAACGTGTTCTTGGCTATCGCGGTGGACAACCTGGCCAACGCCCAGGAA
CTCACCAAGGATGAACAAGAAGAGGAAGAGGCAGCCAATCAGAAACTGGCTCTACAGAAAGCCAAGGAGG
TGGCAGAAGTGAGTCCCCTGTCTGCAGCCAACATGTCCATAGCTGTGAAGGAACAGCAGAAGAACCAGAA
GCCTGCCAAGTCGGTGTGGGAGCAGCGCACCAGCGAGATGCGCAAGCAGAACCTGCTGGCTAGCCGCGAG
GCGCTGTACGGGGACGCGGCTGAGCGCTGGCCCACCACTTACGCGCGCCCGCTGCGGCCGGACGTGAAGA
CGCACTTGGACCGGCCGCTCGTGGTGGACCCGCAGGAGAACCGTAACAACAACACCAACAAGAGCCGTGC
GCCAGAAGCGCTGCGCCAAACCGCGCGGCCCCGCGAGAGCGCGCGCGACCCCGACGCGCGGCGCGCCTGG
CCCAGCAGCCCTGAGCGCGCCCCTGGACGAGAGGGCCCGTATGGCCGCGAGAGCGAGCCGCAACAGCGCG
AGCACGCGCCACCCCGCGAGCACGTACCCTGGGACGCGGATCCTGAGCGCGCCAAGGCCGGGGACGCGCC
CCGCCGCCACACGCACCGGCCTGTGGCCGAGGGCGAGCCTCGTCGCCACCGCGCGCGCCGCCGGCCCGGG
GACGAACCGGACGACAGACCGGAGCGCAGGCCGCGTCCCCGCGACGCCACTAGGCCGGCCCGCGCTGCAG
ACGGCGAAGGCGATGATGGGGAGCGCAAGCGGCGACACCGACACGGGCCGCCGGCCCACGATGACAGGGA
GCGCAGACACCGGCGCAGAAAAGAGAGCCAGGGCTCTGGGGTCCCCATGTCTGGTCCCAACCTGTCCACC
ACCAGGCCAATCCAGCAGGATCTGGGCCGCCAGGACCTGCCACTGGCTGAGGACCTGGACAACATGAAGA
ACAACAAGTTGGCCACCGGGGAGCCTGCCAGTCCCCACGACAGCCTGGGCCACAGTGGCCTTCCCCCTAG
CCCTGCCAAGATCGGGAACAGCACCAACCCTGGTCCCGCCTTGGCCACCAATCCCCAGAATGCTGCCAGC
CGCAGGACGCCCAACAACCCGGGCAACCCGTCCAACCCCGGCCCCCCCAAGACTCCCGAGAACAGCCTTA
TCGTCACCAACCCCAGCAGCACCCAGCCCAACTCAGCAAAGACTGCCAGGAAACCCGAGCACATGGCGGT
GGAGATCCCCCCGGCCTGCCCGCCCCTCAACCACACTGTGGTCCAAGTAAACAAAAACGCCAACCCAGAC
CCACTGCCAAAGAAAGAGGAAGAGAAGAAGGAGGAAGAGGAGGCAGACCCCGGGGAGGATGGCCCAAAGC
CCATGCCGCCCTACAGCTCCATGTTCATCCTCTCCACCACCAACCCCCTTCGCCGGCTGTGCCATTACAT
CCTGAACCTGCGCTACTTCGAGATGTGCATCCTCATGGTCATTGCCATGAGTAGCATCGCGCTGGCCGCC
GAGGACCCGGTGCAGCCCAACGCACCCCGCAACAACGTGCTGCGATATTTTGACTATGTTTTCACAGGAG
TGTTTACCTTTGAGATGGTGATCAAGATGATCGACCTGGGCCTCGTCCTGCATCAGGGGGCCTATTTCCG
TGACCTGTGGAACATTCTGGACTTCATAGTGGTCAGTGGGGCCCTGGTGGCCTTTGCCTTCACTGGCAAT
AGCAAAGGAAAGGACATCAACACCATCAAGTCCCTCCGAGTCCTCCGGGTGCTACGACCTCTAAAGACCA
TCAAGCGGCTGCCTAAGTTGAAGGCCGTATTTGACTGCGTGGTGAACTCGCTCAAGAACGTCTTCAACAT
CCTCATTGTCTACATGCTCTTCATGTTCATCTTCGCCGTGGTGGCCGTGCAGCTCTTCAAGGGCAAATTC
TTCCACTGCACGGACGAGTCCAAGGAGTTTGAGAGAGACTGTCGAGGCAAATACCTCCTTTACGAGAAGA
ACGAGGTAAAGGCGCGGGACCGCGAGTGGAAGAAATACGACTTCCACTACGACAACGTGCTCTGGGCCCT
GCTCACGCTCTTTACGGTGTCCACGGGAGCGGGCTGGCCACAGGTCCTCAAGCACTCAGTGGATGCCACT
TTTGAGAACCAGGGCCCCAGCCCCGGGTACCGCATGGAAATGTCCATCTTCTACGTGGTCTACTTTGTGG
TGTTTCCCTTCTTCTTTGTCAATATCTTTGTGGCCTTGATCATCATCACCTTCCAGGAGCAGGGAGACAA
GATGATGGAAGAATACAGCCTAGAGAAAAATGAGAGGGCCTGCATCGACTTTGCCATCAGTGCCAAGCCG
CTGACCAGGCACATGCCCCAGAACAAGCAGAGCTTCCAGTATCGAATGTGGCAGTTCGTGGTGTCCCCAC
CCTTTGAGTACACCATCATGGCCATGATCGCTCTCAACACCATCGTGCTAATGATGAAGTTCTATGGAGC
CTCTGTGGCCTATGAAAACGCCCTTCGAGTGTTCAACATTGTCTTCACCTCCCTCTTCTCTCTCGAATGT
GTGCTCAAAGTCATGGCTTTTGGGATTCTGAATTATTTCCGCGATGCCTGGAACATCTTCGACTTTGTGA
CTGTTCTGGGCAGCATCACAGACATCCTCGTCACCGAGTTTGGGAATAACTTCATCAACCTGAGCTTTCT
CCGCCTCTTCCGTGCTGCCCGACTCATCAAACTCCTCCGCCAGGGTTACACCATCCGCATTCTCCTCTGG
ACTTTCGTGCAGTCTTTCAAGGCCCTACCTTATGTCTGTCTGCTGATCGCCATGCTCTTCTTCATCTATG
CCATCATCGGGATGCAGGTGTTTGGCAACATCGGCATTGATGGGGAAGATGAGGACAGCGATGAGGATGA
GTTCCAAATCACGAGGCACAATAACTTCCGGACCTTCTTCCAAGCTCTCATGCTTCTCTTTCGGAGCGCC
ACAGGGGCAGCGTGGCACAACATCATGCTGTCCTGCCTCAGCGGGAAGCCATGCGACAAGAACTCCGGGA
TCCAAAAACCAGAGTGTGGCAACGAGTTCGCCTATTTTTACTTTGTCTCGTTCATCTTCCTTTGCTCATT
TCTGATGCTGAATCTCTTTGTTGCTGTCATCATGGACAACTTCGAGTACCTCACCCGAGATTCCTCCATC
CTGGGCCCCCACCACCTGGATGAGTACGTGCGTGTCTGGGCAGAGTATGACCCTGCTGCCTGCGGCCGCA
TTCACTATAAGGACATGTACAGTTTATTGCGAGTAATATCGCCCCCTCTCGGCTTAGGCAAGAAATGTCC
TCATAGGGTTGCTTGCAAGAGGCTCTTGCGGATGGACCTACCCGTAGCGGATGACAACACCGTTCACTTC
AACTCCACCTTGATGGCTCTGATCCGAACCGCCCTGGATATCAAAATCGCAAAGGGTGGAGCTGACAAGC
AGCAAATGGACGCAGAGCTCCGCAAGGAAATGATGGCCATTTGGCCCAACCTGTCTCAGAAGACCTTGGA
TCTGCTGGTCACACCTCACAAGTCCACGGACCTGACAGTGGGTAAGATCTACGCAGCCATGATGATCATG
GAGTACTACCGGCAGAGCAAGGCCAAGAAGCTGCAGGCCATGCGAGAGGAGCAGAACCGGACACCACTCA
TGTTCCAGCGCATGGAGCCTCCATCGCCAACACAGGAGGGAGGACCCAGCCAAAACGCCCTTCCCTCCAC
TCAGCTGGACCCCGGAGGAGGCCTGATGGCTCAAGAAAGCAGCATGAAGGAGAGCCCGTCCTGGGTGACC
CAGCGGGCACAGGAGATGTTCCAGAAGACTGGTACCTGGAGCCCAGAGCGAGGGCCACCCATCGACATGC
CTAACAGCCAGCCCAACTCCCAGTCTGTGGAGATGAGAGAAATGGGAACTGATGGCTACTCAGACAGCGA
ACACTACCTCCCCATGGAAGGACAGACCAGGGCCGCCTCCATGCCCCGCCTCCCAGCAGAGAACCAGAGG
AGAAGGGGCCGGCCACGTGGAAATAACCTCAGTACCATCTCTGATACCAGCCCCATGAAGCGCTCAGCCT
CCGTGCTGGGACCCAAAGCCCGGCGACTGGATGACTACTCACTAGAGCGGGTACCACCTGAGGAGAACCA
AAGGTACCACCAACGCCGCCGGGACCGTGGCCACCGCACCTCTGAGCGCTCTCTGGGCCGATACACTGAT
GTGGACACAGGCCTGGGGACAGATCTGAGCATGACCACCCAATCGGGTGACCTGCCCTCCAAAGATCGGG
ACCAGGACCGGGGCCGGCCCAAGGACCGGAAGCATCGGCCACACCACCACCACCACCATCATCACCATCA
TCCCCCGGCCCCGGACCGGGAGCGCTACGCACAGGAGCGGCCGGACACCGGCCGGGCGCGGGCCCGGGAG
CAGCGCTGGTCCCGCTCGCCCAGCGAGGGTCGGGAGCACGCGACACACAGACAGTAGTTCCGTCAGTGGA
AGCCCAGCCCCCTCTACGTCCGGCACCAGCACGCCGCGGCGCGGCCGCCGCCAGCTCCCCCAGACCCCCT
GCACCCCGCGGCCGCTTGTGTCCTACTCGCCCGCTCCGCGCAGGCCTGCGGCGCGCAGGATGGCGGGTCC
CCCAGCGCCCCCTGGCGGCTCGCCGCGGGGTTGCCGCCGTGCGCCGCGCTGGCCTGCGCATGCGCCTGAG
GGCCCGCGGCCGCGCGGTGCCGACTACACCGAGCCCGACAGCCCGCGCGAGCCGCCAGGGGGCGCGCATG
AGCCCGCGCCGCGGTCGCCCAGGACTCCGCGCGCCGCGGGCTGCGCGTCACCGCGCCACGGCCGCAGGCT
GCCCAATGGTTACTACGCGGGGCACGGCGCGCCACGGCCGCGCACAGCCCGCAGGGGCGCGCACGACGCG
TACAGCGAGAGCGAGGACGACTGGTGCTAAGCCGCCCCGCCCCCCGCAGCGCCCGTACGGTGCGGGCGCA
CCGCAAATGATAAACAATAACGTTTTTAAAAAAGAAAACCGGGGAGAAAAACAAAAATAGCTTCTATTGA
TGAGTTTTATCATCTCGATTGAATCTTTCGTTTTCCCGGTGAACGAAACCGAGGTGGCTGCGAGCCGGAG
GGACGGCTGCACGCCCCACACACTTCTCAGACCCACGGGAGTTCTTGCGGGCCACGCCAAACTTATTACT
GCCTGCAGAGTTCAACTACAAGAAAATAACACTAACAGTTTTTAAAAGGACTCCGTAAAAAGAAATTTGA
AAGAGAATGTAGAGAGGCTGAGAAAGCCCAGGAATTCCTGCAGCCCGGGGGATCCACTAGAGGGCCCTAT
TCTATAGTGTCACCTAAATGCTAGAGCTCGCTGATCAGCCTCGACTGTGCCTTCTAGTTGCCAGCCATCT
GTTGTTTGCCCCTCCCCCGTGCCTTCCTTGACCCTGGAAGGTGCCACTCCCACTGTCCTTTCCTAATAAA
ATGAGGAAATTGCATCGCATTGTCTGAGTAGGTGTCATTCTATTCTGGGGGGTGGGGTGGGGCAGGACAG
CAAGGGGGAGGATTGGGAAGACAATAGCAGGCATGCTGGGGATGCGGTGGGCTCTATGGCTTCTGAGGCG
GAAAGAACCAGCTGGGGCTCTAGGGGGTATCCCC
[124 nt withheld, positions 12355-12478]
C
[91 nt withheld, positions 12480-12570]
A
[49 nt withheld, positions 12572-12620]
CCTTTGACGTTGGAGTCCACGTTCTTT
[37 nt withheld, positions 12648-12684]
ACCCTATCTCGGTCTATTCTTTTGATTTATAAGGGATTTTGCCGATTTCGGCCTATTGGTTAAAAAATGA
GCTGATTTAACAAAAATTTAACGCGAATTAATTCTGTGGAATGTGTGTCAGTTAGGGTGTGGAAAGTCCC
CAGGCTCCCCAGCAGGCAGAAGTATGCAAAGCATGCATCTCAATTAGTCAGCAACCAGGTGTGGAAAGTC
CCCAGGCTCCCCAGCAGGCAGAAGTATGCAAAGCATGCATCTCAATTAGTCAGCAACCATAGTCCCGCCC
CTAACTCCGCCCATCCCGCCCCTAACTC
Features (pLannotate 1.2.2; 22 found; start..end, strand, type, name):
    201..992     +  CDS            neo: KKA2_KLEPN - Also known as kan, nptII. Experimental evidence at protein level: Swiss-Prot protein existence level 1. Resistance to kanamycin, neomycin, paromomycin, ribostamycin, butirosin and gentamicin B. From Klebsiella pneumoniae.
   1016..1174    +  CDS            ble (fragment): BLE_KLEPN - Experimental evidence at protein level: Swiss-Prot protein existence level 1. Binding protein with a strong affinity to the bleomycin family of antibiotics. Binds to CL990; an antimitotic-antibiotic compound. From Klebsiella pneumoniae.
   1169..1290    +  polyA_signal   SV40 poly(A) signal: SV40 polyadenylation signal
   1361..1383    -  protein_bind   lac operator (fragment): The lac repressor binds to the lac operator to inhibit transcription in E. coli. This inhibition can be relieved by adding lactose or isopropyl-β-D-thiogalactopyranoside (IPTG). lac repressor encoded by lacI
   1387..1417    -  promoter       lac promoter: promoter for the E. coli lac operon
   1432..1453    -  protein_bind   CAP binding site: CAP binding activates transcription in the presence of cAMP. E. coli catabolite activator protein
   1466..1558    -  CDS            lacI (fragment): lac repressor; lacI; The lac repressor binds to the lac operator to inhibit transcription in E. coli. This inhibition can be relieved by adding lactose or isopropyl-β-D-thiogalactopyranoside (IPTG).
   1741..2329    -  rep_origin     ori: high-copy-number ColE1/pMB1/pBR322/pUC origin of replication
   2500..3360    -  CDS            AmpR: β-lactamase; bla; confers resistance to ampicillin, carbenicillin, and related antibiotics
   3361..3465    -  promoter       AmpR promoter: bla
   3524..3576    -  misc_feature   bom (fragment): basis of mobility region from pBR322
   3731..4110    +  enhancer       CMV enhancer: human cytomegalovirus immediate early enhancer
   4111..4314    +  promoter       CMV promoter: human cytomegalovirus (CMV) immediate early promoter
   4310..4343    +  LTR            5' LTR (truncated) (fragment): truncated 5' long terminal repeat (LTR) from HIV-1
   4359..4377    +  promoter       T7 promoter: promoter for bacteriophage T7 RNA polymerase
   4483..11184   +  CDS            Cacna1a: CAC1A_RAT - Also known as Cach4, Cacn3, Cacnl1a4. Experimental evidence at protein level: Swiss-Prot protein existence level 1. Voltage-sensitive calcium channels (VSCC) mediate the entry of calcium ions into excitable cells and are also involved in a variety of calcium-dependent processes, including muscle contraction, hormone or neurotransmitter release, gene expression, cell motility, cell division and cell death. The isoform alpha-1A gives rise to P and/or Q- type calcium currents. P/Q-type calcium channels belong to the 'high- voltage activated' (HVA) group and are specifically blocked by
  12002..12030   -  misc_feature   MCS (fragment): pBluescript multiple cloning site
  12041..12059   -  promoter       SP6 promoter: promoter for bacteriophage SP6 RNA polymerase
  12085..12309   +  polyA_signal   bGH poly(A) signal: bovine growth hormone polyadenylation signal
  12313..12334   +  promoter       SV40 promoter (fragment): SV40 enhancer and early promoter
  12355..12783   +  rep_origin     f1 ori (sequence partly withheld): f1 bacteriophage origin of replication; arrow indicates direction of (+) strand synthesis
  12797..134     +  promoter       SV40 promoter (across the origin): SV40 enhancer and early promoter
