[The description below was written by a language model from this plasmid's Addgene catalogue record and pLannotate feature annotations shown in this document.]
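Description:
Cav2.1 HA EI,II,III,IVA (E320A, E670A, E1411A, E1707A) pcDNA3 is a mammalian expression plasmid of about 13 kb built on the pcDNA3 backbone. It carries the rat Cacna1a cDNA, which encodes the pore-forming alpha1A subunit of the P/Q-type voltage-gated calcium channel Cav2.1. The plasmid is propagated in E. coli through a high-copy ColE1/pUC-type origin with ampicillin selection from the AmpR (β-lactamase) gene, and an f1 origin is also present. An SV40 early promoter drives a neomycin phosphotransferase cassette ending in an SV40 poly(A) signal, the standard pcDNA3 arrangement that allows G418 selection of transfected mammalian cells.

The channel coding sequence lies downstream of the CMV immediate-early enhancer and promoter and is followed by the bovine growth hormone polyadenylation signal. T7 and SP6 phage promoters flank the insert. Four glutamate-to-alanine substitutions (E320A, E670A, E1411A, E1707A) alter the P loops of Domains I to IV. According to the record, they abolish divalent cation binding in the selectivity filter. The stated purpose also mentions an E1686R mutation that enhances expression, although this change is not listed in the mutation field. The name indicates an HA epitope tag, but the feature table does not annotate it separately and its position is not given. Short annotated fragments such as the HIV-1 LTR, ble, lacI and bom hits are likely incidental matches to backbone sequence rather than functional elements.

The associated publication examined how disrupting the key calcium-binding site in neuronal calcium channels affects channel trafficking, so this construct is suited to heterologous expression studies of Cav2.1 expression, surface delivery and pore function.
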