Addgene plasmid #206121: Cav2.1 HA EI,II,III,IVA (E320A, E670A, E1411A, E1707A) pcDNA3
Purpose: expression of rat Cav2.1 calcium channel with a E1686R mutation to enhance expression and a mutation in the P loop of Domains I, II, III and IV to to abolish divalent cation binding
Depositing lab: Annette Dolphin. Publication: Disruption of the Key Ca(2+) Binding Site in the Selectivity Filter of Neuronal Voltage-Gated Calcium Channels Inhibits Channel Trafficking. Meyer JO, Dahimene S, Page KM, Ferron L, Kadurin I, Ellaway JIJ, Zhao P, Patel T, Rothwell SW, Lin P, Pratt WS, Dolphin AC. Cell Rep. 2019 Oct 1;29(1):22-33.e5. doi: 10.1016/j.celrep.2019.08.079. PubMed 31577951.
Backbone
  Vector backbone: pcDNA3
  Backbone manufacturer: Invitrogen Life Technologies
  Backbone size w/o insert (bp): 5446
  Vector type: Mammalian Expression
Growth in bacteria
  Bacterial resistance: Ampicillin, 100 μg/mL
  Growth temperature: 37°C
  Growth strain: DH5alpha
  Copy number: High Copy
Gene/Insert
  Gene/Insert name: cacna1a (alt name: Cav2.1 alpha1A)
  Species: R. norvegicus (rat)
  Mutation: E320A, E670A, E1411A, E1707A
  Entrez Gene: Cacna1a (a.k.a. BccA1, Cav2.1, rbA-1)
  Promoter: CMV
  Cloning method: Restriction Enzyme; 5′ cloning site unknown (unknown if destroyed)
  Sequencing primers: 5′ CTGGCTAACTAGAGAACC; 3′ GCATTTAGGTGACACTATAG
Resource information
  A portion of this plasmid was derived from a plasmid made by: Terry P. Snutch
Terms and licenses: Academic/Nonprofit Terms; Industry Terms: Not Available to Industry
How to cite: Cav2.1 HA EI,II,III,IVA (E320A, E670A, E1411A, E1707A) pcDNA3 was a gift from Annette Dolphin (Addgene plasmid # 206121 ; http://n2t.net/addgene:206121 ; RRID:Addgene_206121)
